>Addgene plasmid #173370 | RVD-GT3 | addgene full sequence | sequence record 361544 | Addgene NGS Result
GCCAGCAAAAGGCCAGGAACCGTAAAAAGGCCGCGTTGCTGGCGTTTTTCCATAGGCTCCGCCCCCCTGA
CGAGCATCACAAAAATCGACGCTCAAGTCAGAGGTGGCGAAACCCGACAGGACTATAAAGATACCAGGCG
TTTCCCCCTGGAAGCTCCCTCGTGCGCTCTCCTGTTCCGACCCTGCCGCTTACCGGATACCTGTCCGCCT
TTCTCCCTTCGGGAAGCGTGGCGCTTTCTCATAGCTCACGCTGTAGGTATCTCAGTTCGGTGTAGGTCGT
TCGCTCCAAGCTGGGCTGTGTGCACGAACCCCCCGTTCAGCCCGACCGCTGCGCCTTATCCGGTAACTAT
CGTCTTGAGTCCAACCCGGTAAGACACGACTTATCGCCACTGGCAGCAGCCACTGGTAACAGGATTAGCA
GAGCGAGGTATGTAGGCGGTGCTACAGAGTTCTTGAAGTGGTGGCCTAACTACGGCTACACTAGAAGAAC
AGTATTTGGTATCTGCGCTCTGCTGAAGCCAGTTACCTTCGGAAAAAGAGTTGGTAGCTCTTGATCCGGC
AAACAAACCACCGCTGGTAGCGGTGGTTTTTTTGTTTGCAAGCAGCAGATTACGCGCAGAAAAAAAGGAT
CTCAAGAAGATCCTTTGATCTTTTCTACGGGGTCTGACGCTCAGTGGAACGACGCGTAACTCACGTTAAG
GGATTTTGGTCATGGGTGGCTCGACCAGATATGGTCTCGTGGTAGCGATTGCTAGTAACAATGGTGGCAA
ACAGGCTCTTGAAACCGTACAGCGCCTACTGCCAGTTCTCTGTCAAGCCCACGGTCTGACTCCGGAGCAA
GTTGTAGCGATTGCTAGTAATGGGGGTGGCAAACAGGCTCTTGAGACTGTTCAGCGCCTTCTACCAGTTC
TCTGTCAAGCCCACGGCCTGACGCCCGAGCAAGTTGTAGTGAGACCAGCTTTGGTCTAGAGGAGGCATGA
TGATATATTTTTATCTTGTGCAATGTAACATCAGAGATTTTGAGACACGGGCCAGAGCTGCCAGGAAACA
GCTATGACCATGTAATACGACTCACTATAGGGGATATTTTATTTTCTCCCAATCAGGCTTGATCCCCAGT
AAGTCAAAAAATAGCTCGACATACTGTTCTTCCCCGATCAAGGGTTGGTTTGCGCATTCACAGTTCTCCG
CAAGAATTGATTGGCTCCAATTCTTGGAGTGGTGAATCCGTTAGCGAGGTGCCGCCGGCTTCCATTCAGG
TCGAGGTGGCCCGGCTCCATGCACCGCGACGCAACGCGGGGAGGCAGACAAGGTATAGGGCGGCGCCTAC
AATCCATGCCAACCCGTTCCATGTGCTCGCCGAGGCGGCATAAATCGCCGTGACGATCAGCGGTCCAATG
ATCGAAGTTAGGCTGGTAAGAGCCGCGAGCGATCCTTGAAGCTGTCCCTGATGGTCGTCATCTACCTGCC
TGGACAGCATGGCCTGCAACGCGGGCATCCCGATGCCGCCGGAAGCGAGAAGAATCATAATGGGGAAGGC
CATCCAGCCTCGCGTCGCGAACGCCAGCAAGACGTAGCCCAGCGCGTCGGCCGCCATGCCGGCGATAATG
GCCTGCTTCTCGCCGAAACGTTTGGTGGCGGGACCAGTGACGAAGGCTTGAGCGAGGGCGTGCAAGATTC
CGAATACCGCAAGCGACAGGCCGATCATCGTCGCGCTCCAGCGAAAGCGGTCCTCGCCGAAAATGACCCA
GAGCGCTGCCGGCACCTGTCCTACGAGTTGCATGATAAAGAAGACAGTCATAAGTGCGGCGACGATAGTC
ATGCCCCGCGCCCACCGGAAGGAGCTGACTGGGTTGAAGGCTCTCAAGGGCATGGGTCGGCGCTCTCCCT
TATGCGACTCCTGCATTAGGAAGCAGCCCAGTAGTAGGTTGAGGCCGTTGAGCACCGCCGCCGCAAGGAA
TGGTGCATGTAAGGAGATGGCGCCCAACAGTCCCCCGGCCACGGGGCCTGCCACCATACCCACGCCGAAA
CAAGCGCTCATGAGCCCGAAGTGGCGAGCCCGATCTTCCCCATCGGTGATGTCGGCGATATAGGCGCCAG
CAACCGCACCTGTGGCGCCGGTGATGCCGGCCACGATGCGTCCGGCGTAGAGAATCCACAGGACGGGTGT
GGTCGCCATGATCGCGTAGTCGATAGTGGCTCCAAGTAGCGAAGCGAGCAGGACTGGGCGGCGGCCAAAG
CGGTCGGACAGTGCTCCGAGAACGGGTGCGCATAGAAATTGCATCAACGCATATAGCGCTAGCAGCACGC
CATAGTGACTGGCGATGCTGTCGGAATGGACGATATCCCGCAAGAGGCCCGGCAGTACCGGCATAACCAA
GCCTATGCCTACAGCATCCAGGGTGACGGTGCCGAGGATGACGATGAGCGCATTGTTAGATTTCATACAC
GGTGCCTGACTGCGTTAGCAATTTAACTGTGATAAACTACCGCATTAAAGCTAATCGATGATAAGCTGTC
AAACATGAGAATTAATTCATGTTCTTTCCTGCGTTATCCCCTGATTCTGTGGATAACGCAGGAAAGAACA
TGTGAGCAAAAG
Features (pLannotate 1.2.2; 6 found; start..end, strand, type, name):
     47..635     -  rep_origin     ori: high-copy-number ColE1/pMB1/pBR322/pUC origin of replication
   1063..1081    +  promoter       T7 promoter: promoter for bacteriophage T7 RNA polymerase
   1084..1158    -  CDS            KanR (fragment): aminoglycoside phosphotransferase; aphA-3; confers resistance to kanamycin
   1256..2446    -  CDS            TcR: tetracycline efflux protein; tet; confers resistance to tetracycline
   2494..2522    -  promoter       tet promoter: E. coli promoter for tetracycline efflux protein gene
   2538..2577    +  rep_origin     RSF ori (fragment): Plasmids containing the RSF 1030 origin of replication can be propagated in E. coli cells that contain additional plasmids with compatible origins.
