[The description below was written by a language model from this plasmid's Addgene catalogue record and pLannotate feature annotations shown in this document.]
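Description:
RVD-GT3 is a small (about 2.6 kb) bacterial module plasmid from a library of building blocks for one-step assembly of custom TALE repeat arrays, such as those used to build DdCBE mitochondrial base editors or other TALE-based proteins. It is built on a tetracycline-resistant TA-cloning backbone ("TetR T vector"); the vector type is otherwise unspecified. The plasmid is maintained in E. coli at high copy through a ColE1/pUC-type origin and is selected with tetracycline, conferred by the TcR efflux protein gene driven by its native tet promoter. The automated annotation also picks up a T7 promoter, a short fragment of a kanamycin resistance gene and a short fragment of an RSF origin. The two fragments look like backbone remnants, and kanamycin is not the recorded selection.

The payload is a synthetic dimer of two TALE repeats carrying the repeat-variable diresidues NN and NG, designated for position 3 of the array and inserted at the TA site of the vector. In the standard TALE code, NN recognises guanine (and to some extent adenine) and NG recognises thymine, which matches the "GT" in the plasmid name. The "3" indicates its slot in the ordered assembly, so this module is combined with dimers for other positions to specify a chosen DNA target sequence. The feature table does not annotate the RVD insert itself, and the record does not state the flanking restriction sites or overhangs used for assembly. There is no eukaryotic expression cassette, so the plasmid serves purely as a cloning donor. The associated work applied arrays built this way to DdCBE-mediated mitochondrial DNA editing for modelling mitochondrial disease in zebrafish.
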