Addgene plasmid #173370: RVD-GT3
Purpose: One-step assembly of custom RVD arrays to construct DdCBE, TALE, etc.
Depositing lab: Bin Shen. Depositing organization: Nanjing Medical University. Publication: Precision modeling of mitochondrial diseases in zebrafish via DdCBE-mediated mtDNA base editing. Guo J, Zhang X, Chen X, Sun H, Dai Y, Wang J, Qian X, Tan L, Lou X, Shen B. Cell Discov. 2021 Sep 3;7(1):78. doi: 10.1038/s41421-021-00307-9. PubMed 34480028.
Backbone
  Vector backbone: TetR T vector
  Vector type: Unspecified
Growth in bacteria
  Bacterial resistance: Tetracycline, 10 μg/mL
  Growth temperature: 37°C
  Growth strain: DH5alpha
  Copy number: High Copy
Gene/Insert
  Gene/Insert name: NN-NG dimer RVD at Position3
  Species: Synthetic
  Mutation: no
  Cloning method: Restriction Enzyme; 5′ cloning site Unknown (unknown if destroyed)
Terms and licenses: Academic/Nonprofit Terms; Industry Terms: Not Available to Industry
Depositor comments: RVD is inserted into TA site of TetR T vector
How to cite: RVD-GT3 was a gift from Bin Shen (Addgene plasmid # 173370 ; http://n2t.net/addgene:173370 ; RRID:Addgene_173370)
