>Addgene plasmid #173370 | RVD-GT3 | depositor partial sequence | sequence record 336325 | RVD flanked by two Bsa I sites
GGTCTCGTGGTAGCGATTGCTAGTAACAATGGTGGCAAACAGGCTCTTGAAACCGTACAGCGCCTACTGC
CAGTTCTCTGTCAAGCCCACGGTCTGACTCCGGAGCAAGTTGTAGCGATTGCTAGTAATGGGGGTGGCAA
ACAGGCTCTTGAGACTGTTCAGCGCCTTCTACCAGTTCTCTGTCAAGCCCACGGCCTGACGCCCGAGCAA
GTTGTAGTGAGACC
